>Addgene plasmid #110004 | pHH0103_DNASE1_Exo-endo-phos | addgene full sequence | sequence record 228404 | Addgene NGS Result
TTGACAATTAATCATCGGCTCGTATAATGTGTGGAATTGTGAGCGGATAACAATTTCACACAGGAAACAG
CCAGTCCGTTTAGGTGTTTTCACGAGCACTTCACCAACAAGGACCATAGATTATGAAAATCGAAGAACAC
CATCACCATCACCATTCCAGCGGTAAGCTTATGTCCCCTATACTAGGTTATTGGAAAATTAAGGGCCTTG
TGCAACCCACTCGACTTCTTTTGGAATATCTTGAAGAAAAATATGAAGAGCATTTGTATGAGCGCGATGA
AGGTGATAAATGGCGAAACAAAAAGTTTGAATTGGGTTTGGAGTTTCCCAATCTTCCTTATTATATTGAT
GGTGATGTTAAATTAACACAGTCTATGGCCATCATACGTTATATAGCTGACAAGCACAACATGTTGGGTG
GTTGTCCAAAAGAGCGTGCAGAGATTTCAATGCTTGAAGGAGCGGTTTTGGATATTAGATACGGTGTTTC
GAGAATTGCATATAGTAAAGACTTTGAAACTCTCAAAGTTGATTTTCTTAGCAAGCTACCTGAAATGCTG
AAAATGTTCGAAGATCGTTTATGTCATAAAACATATTTAAATGGTGATCATGTAACCCATCCTGACTTCA
TGTTGTATGACGCTCTTGATGTTGTTTTATACATGGACCCAATGTGCCTGGATGCGTTCCCAAAATTAGT
TTGTTTTAAAAAACGTATTGAAGCTATCCCACAAATTGATAAGTACTTGAAATCCAGCAAGTATATAGCA
TGGCCTTTGCAGGGCTGGCAAGCCACGTTTGGTGGTGGCGACCATCCTCCAAAATCGGATCTGGAAGTTC
TGTTCCAGGGGCCCCTGTCCAGCGGTCTGGTTCCGCGTGGTTCCGGTACCGCGGCCCAGCCGGCCCTGAA
AATTGCGGCCTTTAACATCCAGACCTTCGGCGAAACGAAAATGAGCAATGCCACCCTGGTGTCTTATATT
GTTCAGATCCTGAGTCGCTACGACATTGCGCTGGTCCAAGAAGTGCGTGATAGCCATCTGACCGCCGTGG
GCAAACTGCTGGATAACCTGAATCAGGATGCACCGGACACCTACCACTATGTTGTTAGTGAACCGCTGGG
TCGTAACTCCTACAAAGAACGCTACCTGTTTGTTTACCGTCCGGACCAAGTTAGTGCGGTCGATTCCTAT
TACTATGATGACGGCTGCGAACCGTGTGGTAACGATACCTTCAATCGCGAACCGGCTATCGTGCGTTTCT
TTAGCCGCTTTACGGAAGTTCGTGAATTCGCAATTGTCCCGCTGCATGCAGCTCCGGGCGATGCAGTTGC
TGAAATCGATGCCCTGTACGACGTCTATCTGGATGTGCAGGAAAAATGGGGTCTGGAAGACGTGATGCTG
ATGGGCGATTTTAACGCGGGTTGCTCATATGTTCGCCCGTCGCAGTGGAGCTCTATTCGTCTGTGGACCA
GCCCGACGTTCCAATGGCTGATCCCGGATTCTGCAGACACCACGGCTACCCCGACGCATTGTGCATATGA
CCGCATTGTCGTGGCTGGCATGCTGCTGCGTGGTGCAGTTGTCCCGGATAGCGCACTGCCGTTTAATTTC
CAGGCGGCCTATGGTCTGTCAGACCAGCTGGCGCAAGCCATCTCGGATCACTACCCGGTGGAAGTTATGC
TGAAAGCGGCCGCATA
[142 nt withheld, positions 1697-1838]
C
[98 nt withheld, positions 1840-1937]
AGTTTGTACTGGTGACGAAACTCAGTGTCTAGCTAGAGTGGC
[149 nt withheld, positions 1980-2128]
T
[41 nt withheld, positions 2130-2170]
T
[62 nt withheld, positions 2172-2233]
A
[35 nt withheld, positions 2235-2269]
CCTCCCTCAATCGGTTGAATGTCGCCCTTTTGTCTTTGGCGCTGGTAAACCATATGAA
[86 nt withheld, positions 2328-2413]
T
[54 nt withheld, positions 2415-2468]
CTAGCGCCGCCCTATACCTTGTCTGCCTCCCCGCGTTGCGTCGCGGTGCATGGAGCCGGGCCACCTCGAC
CTGAATGGAAGCCGGCGGCACCTCGCTAACGGATTCACCACTCCAAGAATTGGAGCCAATCAATTCTTGC
GGAGAACTGTGAATGCGCAAACCAACCCTTGGCAGAACATATCCATCGCGTCCGCCATCTCCAGCAGCCG
CACGCGGCGCATCTCGGGCAGCGTTGGGTCCTGGCCACGGGTGCGCATGATCGTGCTCCTGTCGTTGAGG
ACCCGGCTAGGCTGGCGGGGTTGCCTTACTGGTTAGCAGAATGAATCACCGATACGCGAGCGAACGTGAA
GCGACTGCTGCTGCAAAACGTCTGCGACCTGAGCAACAACATGAATGGTCTTCGGTTTCCGTGTTTCGTA
AAGTCTGGAAACGCGGAAGTCAGCGCCCTGCACCATTATGTTCCGGATCTGCATCGCAGGATGCTGCTGG
CTACCCTGTGGAACACCTACATCTGTATTAACGAAGCGCTGGCATTGACCCTGAGTGATTTTTCTCTGGT
CCCGCCGCATCCATACCGCCAGTTGTTTACCCTCACAACGTTCCAGTAACCGGGCATGTTCATCATCAGT
AACCCGTATCGTGAGCATCCTCTCTCGTTTCATCGGTATCATTACCCCCATGAACAGAAATCCCCCTTAC
ACGGAGGCATCAGTGACCAAACAGGAAAAAACCGCCCTTAACATGGCCCGCTTTATCAGAAGCCAGACAT
TAACGCTTCTGGAGAAACTCAACGAGCTGGACGCGGATGAACAGGCAGACATCTGTGAATCGCTTCACGA
CCACGCTGATGAGCTTTACCGCAGGATCCGCGAAATTGTAAGCGTTAATATTTTGTTAAAATTCGCGTTA
AATTTTTGTTAAATCAGCTCATTTTTTAACCAATAGGCCGAAATCGGCAAAATCCCTTATAAATCAAAAG
AATAGACCGAGATAGGGT
[37 nt withheld, positions 3467-3503]
AAAGAACGTGGACTCCAACGTCAAAGG
[49 nt withheld, positions 3531-3579]
T
[91 nt withheld, positions 3581-3671]
G
[124 nt withheld, positions 3673-3796]
CGCGGATCCTGCCTCGCGCGTTTCGGTGATGACGGTGAAAACCTCTGACACATGCAGCTCCCGGAGACGG
TCACAGCTTGTCTGTAAGCGGATGCCGGGAGCAGACAAGCCCGTCAGGGCGCGTCAGCGGGTGTTGGCGG
GTGTCGGGGCGCAGCCATGACCCAGTCACGTAGCGATAGCGGAGTGTATACTGGCTTAACTATGCGGCAT
CAGAGCAGATTGTACTGAGAGTGCACCATATGCGGTGTGAAATACCGCACAGATGCGTAAGGAGAAAATA
CCGCATCAGGCGCTCTTCCGCTTCCTCGCTCACTGACTCGCTGCGCTCGGTCGTTCGGCTGCGGCGAGCG
GTATCAGCTCACTCAAAGGCGGTAATACGGTTATCCACAGAATCAGGGGATAACGCAGGAAAGAACATGT
GAGCAAAAGGCCAGCAAAAGGCCAGGAACCGTAAAAAGGCCGCGTTGCTGGCGTTTTTCCATAGGCTCCG
CCCCCCTGACGAGCATCACAAAAATCGACGCTCAAGTCAGAGGTGGCGAAACCCGACAGGACTATAAAGA
TACCAGGGTTTCCCCCTGGAAGCTCCCTCGTGCGCTCTCCTGTTCCGACCCTGCCGCTTACCGGATACCT
GTCCGCCTTTCTCCCTTCGGGAAGCGTGGCGCTTTCTCATAGCTCACGCTGTAGGTATCTCAGTTCGGTG
TAGGTCGTTCGCTCCAAGCTGGGCTGTGTGCACGAACCCCCCGTTCAGCCCGACCGCTGCGCCTTATCCG
GTAACTATCGTCTTGAGTCCAACCCGGTAAGACACGACTTATCGCCACTGGCAGCAGCCACTGGTAACAG
GATTAGCAGAGCGAGGTATGTAGGCGGTGCTACAGAGTTCTTGAAGTGGTGGCCTAACTACGGCTACACT
AGAAGGACAGTATTTGGTATCTGCGCTCTGCTGAAGCCAGTTACCTTCGGAAAAAGAGTTGGTAGCTCTT
GATCCGGCAAACAAACCACCGCTGGTAGCGGTGGTTTTTTTGTTTGCAAGCAGCAGATTACGCGCAGAAA
AAAAGGATCTCAAGAAGATCCTTTGATCTTTTCTACGGGGTCTGACGCTCAGTGGAACGAAAACTCACGT
TAAGGGATTTTGGTCATGAGATTATCAAAAAGGATCTTCACCTAGATCCTTTTAAATTAAAAATGAAGTT
TTAAATCAATCTAAAGTATATATGAGTAAACTTGGTCTGACAGTTACCAATGCTTAATCAGTGAGGCACC
TATCTCAGCGATCTGTCTATTTCGTTCATCCATAGTTGCCTGACTCCCCGTCGTGTAGATAACTACGATA
CGGGAGGGCTTACCATCTGGCCCCAGTGCTGCAATGATACCGCGAGACCCACGCTCACCGGCTCCAGATT
TATCAGCAATAAACCAGCCAGCCGGAAGGGCCGAGCGCAGAAGTGGTCCTGCAACTTTATCCGCCTCCAT
CCAGTCTATTAATTGTTGCCGGGAAGCTAGAGTAAGTAGTTCGCCAGTTAATAGTTTGCGCAACGTTGTT
GCCATTGCTGCAGGCATCGTGGTGTCACGCTCGTCGTTTGGTATGGCTTCATTCAGCTCCGGTTCCCAAC
GATCAAGGCGAGTTACATGATCCCCCATGTTGTGCAAAAAAGCGGTTAGCTCCTTCGGTCCTCCGATCGT
TGTCAGAAGTAAGTTGGCCGCAGTGTTATCACTCATGGTTATGGCAGCACTGCATAATTCTCTTACTGTC
ATGCCATCCGTAAGATGCTTTTCTGTGACTGGTGAGTACTCAACCAAGTCATTCTGAGAATAGTGTATGC
GGCGACCGAGTTGCTCTTGCCCGGCGTCAACACGGGATAATACCGCGCCACATAGCAGAACTTTAAAAGT
GCTCATCATTGGAAAACGTTCTTCGGGGCGAAAACTCTCAAGGATCTTACCGCTGTTGAGATCCAGTTCG
ATGTAACCCACTCGTGCACCCAACTGATCTTCAGCATCTTTTACTTTCACCAGCGTTTCTGGGTGAGCAA
AAACAGGAAGGCAAAATGCCGCAAAAAAGGGAATAAGGGCGACACGGAAATGTTGAATACTCATACTCTT
CCTTTTTCAATATTATTGAAGCATTTATCAGGGTTATTGTCTCATGAGCGGATACATATTTGAATGTATT
TAGAAAAATAAACAAATAGGGGTTCCGCGCACATTTCCCCGAAAAGTGCCACCTGACGTCTAAGAAACCA
TTATTATCATGACATTAACCTATAAAAATAGGCGTATCACGAGGCCCTTTCGTCTTCAAGAATTCCCGAC
ACCATCGAATGGTGCAAAACCTTTCGCGGTATGGCATGATAGCGCCCGGAAGAGAGTCAATTCAGGGTGG
TGAATGTGAAACCAGTAACGTTATACGATGTCGCAGAGTATGCCGGTGTCTCTTATCAGACCGTTTCCCG
CGTGGTGAACCAGGCCAGCCACGTTTCTGCGAAAACGCGGGAAAAAGTGGAAGCGGCGATGGCGGAGCTG
AATTACATTCCCAACCGCGTGGCACAACAACTGGCGGGCAAACAGTCGTTGCTGATTGGCGTTGCCACCT
CCAGTCTGGCCCTGCACGCGCCGTCGCAAATTGTCGCGGCGATTAAATCTCGCGCCGATCAACTGGGTGC
CAGCGTGGTGGTGTCGATGGTAGAACGAAGCGGCGTCGAAGCCTGTAAAGCGGCGGTGCACAATCTTCTC
GCGCAACGCGTCAGTGGGCTGATCATTAACTATCCGCTGGATGACCAGGATGCCATTGCTGTGGAAGCTG
CCTGCACTAATGTTCCGGCGTTATTTCTTGATGTCTCTGACCAGACACCCATCAACAGTATTATTTTCTC
CCATGAAGACGGTACGCGACTGGGCGTGGAGCATCTGGTCGCATTGGGTCACCAGCAAATCGCGCTGTTA
GCGGGCCCATTAAGTTCTGTCTCGGCGCGTCTGCGTCTGGCTGGCTGGCATAAATATCTCACTCGCAATC
AAATTCAGCCGATAGCGGAACGGGAAGGCGACTGGAGTGCCATGTCCGGTTTTCAACAAACCATGCAAAT
GCTGAATGAGGGCATCGTTCCCACTGCGATGCTGGTTGCCAACGATCAGATGGCGCTGGGCGCAATGCGC
GCCATTACCGAGTCCGGGCTGCGCGTTGGTGCGGATATCTCGGTAGTGGGATACGACGATACCGAAGACA
GCTCATGTTATATCCCGCCGTTAACCACCATCAAACAGGATTTTCGCCTGCTGGGGCAAACCAGCGTGGA
CCGCTTGCTGCAACTCTCTCAGGGCCAGGCGGTGAAGGGCAATCAGCTGTTGCCCGTCTCACTGGTGAAA
AGAAAAACCACCCTGGCGCCCAATACGCAAACCGCCTCTCCCCGCGCGTTGGCCGATTCATTAATGCAGC
TGGCACGACAGGTTTCCCGACTGGAAAGCGGGCAGTGAGCGCAACGCAATTAATGTAAGTTAGCTCACTC
ATTAGGCACAATTCTCATGTTTGACAGCTTATCATCGACTGCACGGTGCACCAATGCTTCTGGCGTCAGG
CAGCCATCGGAAGCTGTGGTATGGCTGTGCAGGTCGTAAATCACTGCATAATTCGTGTCGCTCAAGGCGC
ACTCCCGTTCTGGATAATGTTTTTTGCGCCGACATCATAACGGTTCTGGCAAATATTCTGAAATGAGCTG
Features (pLannotate 1.2.2; 21 found; start..end, strand, type, name):
      1..29      +  promoter       tac promoter: strong E. coli promoter; hybrid between the trp and lac UV5 promoters
     37..53      +  protein_bind   lac operator: The lac repressor binds to the lac operator to inhibit transcription in E. coli. This inhibition can be relieved by adding lactose or isopropyl-β-D-thiogalactopyranoside (IPTG). lac repressor encoded by lacI
    138..155     +  CDS            6xHis: 6xHis affinity tag
    171..824     +  CDS            GST26_SCHJA: Experimental evidence at protein level: Swiss-Prot protein existence level 1. GST isoenzymes appear to play a central role in the parasite detoxification system. Other functions are also suspected including a role in increasing the solubility of haematin in the parasite gut. From Schistosoma japonicum (Blood fluke).
    903..1685    +  CDS            DNASE1 (fragment): DNAS1_HUMAN - Also known as DNL1, DRNI. Experimental evidence at protein level: Swiss-Prot protein existence level 1. Serum endocuclease secreted into body fluids by a wide variety of exocrine and endocrine organs (PubMed:2251263, PubMed:11241278, PubMed:2277032). Expressed by non-hematopoietic tissues and preferentially cleaves protein-free DNA (By similarity). Among other functions, seems to be involved in cell death by apoptosis (PubMed:11241278). Binds specifically to G-actin and blocks actin polymerization (By similarity). Together with DNASE1L3, plays a key role in degrading neutrophil e
   1701..1748    +  terminator     fd terminator (sequence withheld): central terminator from bacteriophage fd (Otsuka and Kunisawa, 1982)
   1753..1965    +  CDS            M13 gene III (fragment) (sequence partly withheld): pIII; III; minor coat protein
   1980..2450    +  CDS            M13 gene III (fragment) (sequence partly withheld): pIII; III; minor coat protein
   2472..2542    +  CDS            TcR (fragment): tetracycline efflux protein; tet; confers resistance to tetracycline
   2784..3164    -  CDS            YPB1_ECOLX: Protein predicted: Swiss-Prot protein existence level 4. From Escherichia coli.
   3181..3332    +  CDS            rop (fragment): Rop protein, which maintains plasmids at low copy number; rop
   3368..3796    -  rep_origin     f1 ori (sequence partly withheld): f1 bacteriophage origin of replication; arrow indicates direction of (+) strand synthesis
   3805..3844    +  CDS            rop (fragment): Rop protein, which maintains plasmids at low copy number; rop
   3946..4086    +  misc_feature   bom: basis of mobility region from pBR322
   4272..4859    -  rep_origin     ori: high-copy-number ColE1/pMB1/pBR322/pUC origin of replication
   5030..5890    -  CDS            AmpR: β-lactamase; bla; confers resistance to ampicillin, carbenicillin, and related antibiotics
   5891..5995    -  promoter       AmpR promoter: bla
   6104..6181    +  promoter       lacIq promoter: lacI (mutant); In the lacIq allele, a single base change in the promoter boosts expression of the lacI gene about 10-fold.
   6182..7264    +  CDS            lacI: lac repressor; lacI; The lac repressor binds to the lac operator to inhibit transcription in E. coli. This inhibition can be relieved by adding lactose or isopropyl-β-D-thiogalactopyranoside (IPTG).
   7277..7298    +  protein_bind   CAP binding site: CAP binding activates transcription in the presence of cAMP. E. coli catabolite activator protein
   7317..7334    +  promoter       tet promoter (fragment): E. coli promoter for tetracycline efflux protein gene
