[The description below was written by a language model from this plasmid's Addgene catalogue record and pLannotate feature annotations shown in this document.]
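Description:
pHH0103_DNASE1_Exo-endo-phos is a 7.5 kb bacterial expression plasmid built on the pHH0103 backbone for producing and purifying a domain of human DNASE1 in E. coli. It replicates from a ColE1/pMB1-type origin with the pBR322 bom region. The rop gene appears only as fragments interrupted by an f1 phage origin, and the catalogue lists the plasmid as low copy. Selection is by ampicillin through the bla gene and its native promoter. Short remnants of the tetracycline resistance gene and its promoter are also detected, and these look like non-functional leftovers from a pBR322-derived ancestor.

The expression cassette is driven by the hybrid tac promoter followed by a lac operator. The plasmid carries its own lacI gene under the up-mutated lacIq promoter, so transcription is repressed until it is induced with IPTG. The open reading frame begins with a 6xHis tag, continues with Schistosoma japonicum glutathione S-transferase, and ends with a fragment of DNASE1 annotated over roughly 780 bp. The construct name suggests that this fragment corresponds to the exonuclease-endonuclease-phosphatase family domain. The insert was cloned between SfiI and NotI sites. The resulting His-GST fusion can be purified by metal-chelate or glutathione affinity methods.

An fd phage terminator lies just downstream of the insert, followed by two fragments of M13 gene III. Together with the f1 origin, these suggest descent from a phagemid display vector, although the record does not describe gene III as part of the expressed product. The associated publication is a large-scale survey of ligands for peptide recognition modules, which suggests the purified domain protein was intended as a target for binding studies.
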