Addgene plasmid #110004: pHH0103_DNASE1_Exo-endo-phos
Purpose: Protein expression and purification of DNASE1_Exo-endo-phos
Depositing lab: Sachdev Sidhu. Depositing organization: University of Toronto. Publication: Large-scale survey and database of high affinity ligands for peptide recognition modules. Teyra J, Kelil A, Jain S, Helmy M, Jajodia R, Hooda Y, Gu J, D'Cruz AA, Nicholson SE, Min J, Sudol M, Kim PM, Bader GD, Sidhu SS. Mol Syst Biol. 2020 Dec;16(12):e9310. doi: 10.15252/msb.20199310. PubMed 33438817.
Backbone
  Vector backbone: pHH0103
  Vector type: Bacterial Expression
Growth in bacteria
  Bacterial resistance: Ampicillin, 100 μg/mL
  Growth temperature: 37°C
  Growth strain: DH5alpha
  Copy number: Low Copy
Gene/Insert
  Gene/Insert name: DNASE1_Exo-endo-phos
  Species: H. sapiens (human)
  Entrez Gene: DNASE1 (a.k.a. DNL1, DRNI)
  Cloning method: Restriction Enzyme; 5′ cloning site Sfi1 (unknown if destroyed); 3′ cloning site Not1 (unknown if destroyed)
Terms and licenses: Academic/Nonprofit Terms; Industry Terms: Not Available to Industry
How to cite: pHH0103_DNASE1_Exo-endo-phos was a gift from Sachdev Sidhu (Addgene plasmid # 110004 ; http://n2t.net/addgene:110004 ; RRID:Addgene_110004)
