>Addgene plasmid #110004 | pHH0103_DNASE1_Exo-endo-phos | depositor partial sequence | sequence record 206956 | pHH0103_DNASE1_Exo-endo-phos sequence 801 bps
GGCCCAGCCGGCCCTGAAAATTGCGGCCTTTAACATCCAGACCTTCGGCGAAACGAAAATGAGCAATGCC
ACCCTGGTGTCTTATATTGTTCAGATCCTGAGTCGCTACGACATTGCGCTGGTCCAAGAAGTGCGTGATA
GCCATCTGACCGCCGTGGGCAAACTGCTGGATAACCTGAATCAGGATGCACCGGACACCTACCACTATGT
TGTTAGTGAACCGCTGGGTCGTAACTCCTACAAAGAACGCTACCTGTTTGTTTACCGTCCGGACCAAGTT
AGTGCGGTCGATTCCTATTACTATGATGACGGCTGCGAACCGTGTGGTAACGATACCTTCAATCGCGAAC
CGGCTATCGTGCGTTTCTTTAGCCGCTTTACGGAAGTTCGTGAATTCGCAATTGTCCCGCTGCATGCAGC
TCCGGGCGATGCAGTTGCTGAAATCGATGCCCTGTACGACGTCTATCTGGATGTGCAGGAAAAATGGGGT
CTGGAAGACGTGATGCTGATGGGCGATTTTAACGCGGGTTGCTCATATGTTCGCCCGTCGCAGTGGAGCT
CTATTCGTCTGTGGACCAGCCCGACGTTCCAATGGCTGATCCCGGATTCTGCAGACACCACGGCTACCCC
GACGCATTGTGCATATGACCGCATTGTCGTGGCTGGCATGCTGCTGCGTGGTGCAGTTGTCCCGGATAGC
GCACTGCCGTTTAATTTCCAGGCGGCCTATGGTCTGTCAGACCAGCTGGCGCAAGCCATCTCGGATCACT
ACCCGGTGGAAGTTATGCTGAAAGCGGCCGC
